>Addgene plasmid #123508 | pMK-Prrn (N. tabacum) BPrrn19 | depositor partial sequence | sequence record 235639 | Prrn (N. tabacum) BPrrn19
GCTCCCCCGCCGTCGTTCAATGAGAATGGATAAGAGGCTCGTGGGATTGACGTGAGGGGGCAGGGATGGC
TATACTTCTGGGAGCGAACTCCGGGCGAATACGAAGCGCTTGGATACAGTTGTAGGGAGGGATTT
