LOCUS       Exported 2468 bp ds-DNA circular SYN 13-MAY-2021
DEFINITION  MoChlo kit.
ACCESSION   .
VERSION     .
KEYWORDS    pMK-Prrn (N. tabacum) BPrrn19
SOURCE      synthetic DNA construct
  ORGANISM  synthetic DNA construct
REFERENCE   1 (bases 1 to 2468)
  AUTHORS   Occhialini A, Piatek A, Pfotenhauer AC, Frazier TP, Stewart CN,
            Lenaghan S
  TITLE     MoChlo: A versatile modular cloning toolbox for chloroplast
            biotechnology.
  JOURNAL   Plant Physiol. 2019 Jan 24. pii: pp.18.01220. doi:
            10.1104/pp.18.01220.
  PUBMED    30679266
REFERENCE   2 (bases 1 to 2468)
  AUTHORS   .
  TITLE     Direct Submission
  JOURNAL   Exported May 13, 2021 from SnapGene Server 1.1.58
            http://www.snapgene.com
FEATURES             Location/Qualifiers
     source          1..2468
                     /organism="synthetic DNA construct"
                     /mol_type="other DNA"
     primer_bind     278..300
                     /label=M13/pUC Forward
                     /note="In lacZ gene"
     primer_bind     292..309
                     /label=M13 Forward
                     /note="In lacZ gene. Also called M13-F20 or M13 (-21)
                     Forward"
     primer_bind     293..309
                     /label=M13 fwd
                     /note="common sequencing primer, one of multiple similar
                     variants"
     primer_bind     320..339
                     /label=T7
                     /note="T7 promoter, forward primer"
     promoter        320..338
                     /label=T7 promoter
                     /note="promoter for bacteriophage T7 RNA polymerase"
     CDS             343..354
                     /codon_start=1
                     /product="Factor Xa recognition and cleavage site"
                     /label=Factor Xa site
                     /translation="IEGR"
     primer_bind     complement(674..691)
                     /label=L4440
                     /note="L4440 vector, forward primer"
     rep_origin      complement(784..1372)
                     /direction=LEFT
                     /label=ori
                     /note="high-copy-number ColE1/pMB1/pBR322/pUC origin of
                     replication"
     primer_bind     complement(864..883)
                     /label=pBR322ori-F
                     /note="pBR322 origin, forward primer"
     CDS             complement(1546..2340)
                     /codon_start=1
                     /product="aminoglycoside phosphotransferase"
                     /label=NeoR/KanR
                     /note="confers resistance to neomycin, kanamycin, and G418
                     (Geneticin(R))"
                     /translation="MIEQDGLHAGSPAAWVERLFGYDWAQQTIGCSDAAVFRLSAQGRP
                     VLFVKTDLSGALNELQDEAARLSWLATTGVPCAAVLDVVTEAGRDWLLLGEVPGQDLLS
                     SHLAPAEKVSIMADAMRRLHTLDPATCPFDHQAKHRIERARTRMEAGLVDQDDLDEEHQ
                     GLAPAELFARLKASMPDGEDLVVTHGDACLPNIMVENGRFSGFIDCGRLGVADRYQDIA
                     LATRDIAEELGGEWADRFLVLYGIAAPDSQRIAFYRLLDEFF"
     promoter        complement(2341..2445)
                     /gene="bla"
                     /label=AmpR promoter
ORIGIN
        1 ctaaattgta agcgttaata ttttgttaaa attcgcgtta aatttttgtt aaatcagctc
       61 attttttaac caataggccg aaatcggcaa aatcccttat aaatcaaaag aatagaccga
      121 gatagggttg agtggccgct acagggcgct cccattcgcc attcaggctg cgcaactgtt
      181 gggaagggcg tttcggtgcg ggcctcttcg ctattacgcc agctggcgaa agggggatgt
      241 gctgcaaggc gattaagttg ggtaacgcca gggttttccc agtcacgacg ttgtaaaacg
      301 acggccagtg agcgcgacgt aatacgactc actatagggc gaattgaagg aaggccgtca
      361 aggccacgtg tcttgtccag agctcggtct caggaggctc ccccgccgtc gttcaatgag
      421 aatggataag aggctcgtgg gattgacgtg agggggcagg gatggctata cttctgggag
      481 cgaactccgg gcgaatacga agcgcttgga tacagttgta gggagggatt ttacttgaga
      541 ccggtacctg gagcacaaga ctggcctcat gggccttcct ttcactgccc gctttccagt
      601 cgggaaacct gtcgtgccag ctgcattaac atggtcatag ctgtttcctt gcgtattggg
      661 cgctctccgc ttcctcgctc actgactcgc tgcgctcggt cgttcgggta aagcctgggg
      721 tgcctaatga gcaaaaggcc agcaaaaggc caggaaccgt aaaaaggccg cgttgctggc
      781 gtttttccat aggctccgcc cccctgacga gcatcacaaa aatcgacgct caagtcagag
      841 gtggcgaaac ccgacaggac tataaagata ccaggcgttt ccccctggaa gctccctcgt
      901 gcgctctcct gttccgaccc tgccgcttac cggatacctg tccgcctttc tcccttcggg
      961 aagcgtggcg ctttctcata gctcacgctg taggtatctc agttcggtgt aggtcgttcg
     1021 ctccaagctg ggctgtgtgc acgaaccccc cgttcagccc gaccgctgcg ccttatccgg
     1081 taactatcgt cttgagtcca acccggtaag acacgactta tcgccactgg cagcagccac
     1141 tggtaacagg attagcagag cgaggtatgt aggcggtgct acagagttct tgaagtggtg
     1201 gcctaactac ggctacacta gaagaacagt atttggtatc tgcgctctgc tgaagccagt
     1261 taccttcgga aaaagagttg gtagctcttg atccggcaaa caaaccaccg ctggtagcgg
     1321 tggttttttt gtttgcaagc agcagattac gcgcagaaaa aaaggatctc aagaagatcc
     1381 tttgatcttt tctacggggt ctgacgctca gtggaacgaa aactcacgtt aagggatttt
     1441 ggtcatgaga ttatcaaaaa ggatcttcac ctagatcctt ttaaattaaa aatgaagttt
     1501 taaatcaatc taaagtatat atgagtaaac ttggtctgac agttattaga aaaattcatc
     1561 cagcagacga taaaacgcaa tacgctggct atccggtgcc gcaatgccat acagcaccag
     1621 aaaacgatcc gcccattcgc cgcccagttc ttccgcaata tcacgggtgg ccagcgcaat
     1681 atcctgataa cgatccgcca cgcccagacg gccgcaatca ataaagccgc taaaacggcc
     1741 attttccacc ataatgttcg gcaggcacgc atcaccatgg gtcaccacca gatcttcgcc
     1801 atccggcatg ctcgctttca gacgcgcaaa cagctctgcc ggtgccaggc cctgatgttc
     1861 ttcatccaga tcatcctgat ccaccaggcc cgcttccata cgggtacgcg cacgttcaat
     1921 acgatgtttc gcctgatgat caaacggaca ggtcgccggg tccagggtat gcagacgacg
     1981 catggcatcc gccataatgc tcactttttc tgccggcgcc agatggctag acagcagatc
     2041 ctgacccggc acttcgccca gcagcagcca atcacggccc gcttcggtca ccacatccag
     2101 caccgccgca cacggaacac cggtggtggc cagccagctc agacgcgccg cttcatcctg
     2161 cagctcgttc agcgcaccgc tcagatcggt tttcacaaac agcaccggac gaccctgcgc
     2221 gctcagacga aacaccgccg catcagagca gccaatggtc tgctgcgccc aatcatagcc
     2281 aaacagacgt tccacccacg ctgccgggct acccgcatgc aggccatcct gttcaatcat
     2341 actcttcctt tttcaatatt attgaagcat ttatcagggt tattgtctca tgagcggata
     2401 catatttgaa tgtatttaga aaaataaaca aataggggtt ccgcgcacat ttccccgaaa
     2461 agtgccac
//
